>Addgene plasmid #246729 | FSW TMEM192-3xHA | addgene full sequence | sequence record 495972 | Addgene NGS Result
GTCGACGGATCGGGAGATCTCCCGATCCCCTATGGTGCACTCTCAGTACAATCTGCTCTGATGCCGCATA
GTTAAGCCAGTATCTGCTCCCTGCTTGTGTGTTGGAGGTCGCTGAGTAGTGCGCGAGCAAAATTTAAGCT
ACAACAAGGCAAGGCTTGACCGACAATTGCATGAAGAATCTGCTTAGGGTTAGGCGTTTTGCGCTGCTTC
GCGATGTACGGGCCAGATATACGCGTTGACATTGATTATTGACTAGTTATTAATAGTAATCAATTACGGG
GTCATTAGTTCATAGCCCATATATGGAGTTCCGCGTTACATAACTTACGGTAAATGGCCCGCCTGGCTGA
CCGCCCAACGACCCCCGCCCATTGACGTCAATAATGACGTATGTTCCCATAGTAACGCCAATAGGGACTT
TCCATTGACGTCAATGGGTGGAGTATTTACGGTAAACTGCCCACTTGGCAGTACATCAAGTGTATCATAT
GCCAAGCACGCCCCCTATTGACGTCAATGACGGTAAATGGCCCGCCTGGCATTATGCCCAGTACATGACC
TTATGGGACTTTCCTACTTGGCAGTACATCTACGTATTAGTCATCGCTATTACCATGGTGATGCGGTTTT
GGCAGTACATCAATGGGCGTGGATAGCGGTTTGACTCACGGGGATTTCCAAGTCTCCACCCCATTGACGT
CAATGGGAGTTTGTTTTGGCACCAAAATCAACGGGACTTTCCAAAATGTCGTAACAACTCCGCCCCATTG
ACGCAAATGGGCGGTAGGCGTGTACGGTGGGAGGTCTATATAAGCAGCGCGTTTTGCCTGTACTGGGTCT
CTCTGGTTAGACCAGATCTGAGCCTGGGAGCTCTCTGGCTAACTAGGGAACCCACTGCTTAAGCCTCAAT
AAAGCTTGCCTTGAGTGCTTCAAGTAGTGTGTGCCCGTCTGTTGTGTGACTCTGGTAACTAGAGATCCCT
CAGACCCTTTTAGTCAGTGTGGAAAATCTCTAGCAGTGGCGCCCGAACAGGGACTTGAAAGCGAAAGGGA
AACCAGAGGAGCTCTCTCGACGCAGGACTCGGCTTGCTGAAGCGCGCACGGCAAGAGGCGAGGGGCGGCG
ACTGGTGAGTACGCCAAAAATTTTGACTAGCGGAGGCTAGAAGGAGAGAGATGGGTGCGAGAGCGTCAGT
ATTAAGCGGGGGAGAATTAGATCGCGATGGGAAAAAATTCGGTTAAGGCCAGGGGGAAAGAAAAAATATA
AATTAAAACATATAGTATGGGCAAGCAGGGAGCTAGAACGATTCGCAGTTAATCCTGGCCTGTTAGAAAC
ATCAGAAGGCTGTAGACAAATACTGGGACAGCTACAACCATCCCTTCAGACAGGATCAGAAGAACTTAGA
TCATTATATAATACAGTAGCAACCCTCTATTGTGTGCATCAAAGGATAGAGATAAAAGACACCAAGGAAG
CTTTAGACAAGATAGAGGAAGAGCAAAACAAAAGTAAGACCACCGCACAGCAAGCGGCCGCTGATCTTCA
GACCTGGAGGAGGAGATATGAGGGACAATTGGAGAAGTGAATTATATAAATATAAAGTAGTAAAAATTGA
ACCATTAGGAGTAGCACCCACCAAGGCAAAGAGAAGAGTGGTGCAGAGAGAAAAAAGAGCAGTGGGAATA
GGAGCTTTGTTCCTTGGGTTCTTGGGAGCAGCAGGAAGCACTATGGGCGCAGCGTCAATGACGCTGACGG
TACAGGCCAGACAATTATTGTCTGGTATAGTGCAGCAGCAGAACAATTTGCTGAGGGCTATTGAGGCGCA
ACAGCATCTGTTGCAACTCACAGTCTGGGGCATCAAGCAGCTCCAGGCAAGAATCCTGGCTGTGGAAAGA
TACCTAAAGGATCAACAGCTCCTGGGGATTTGGGGTTGCTCTGGAAAACTCATTTGCACCACTGCTGTGC
CTTGGAATGCTAGTTGGAGTAATAAATCTCTGGAACAGATTTGGAATCACACGACCTGGATGGAGTGGGA
CAGAGAAATTAACAATTACACAAGCTTAATACACTCCTTAATTGAAGAATCGCAAAACCAGCAAGAAAAG
AATGAACAAGAATTATTGGAATTAGATAAATGGGCAAGTTTGTGGAATTGGTTTAACATAACAAATTGGC
TGTGGTATATAAAATTATTCATAATGATAGTAGGAGGCTTGGTAGGTTTAAGAATAGTTTTTGCTGTACT
TTCTATAGTGAATAGAGTTAGGCAGGGATATTCACCATTATCGTTTCAGACCCACCTCCCAACCCCGAGG
GGACCCGACAGGCCCGAAGGAATAGAAGAAGAAGGTGGAGAGAGAGACAGAGACAGATCCATTCGATTAG
TGAACGGATCGGCACTGCGTGCGCCAATTCTGCAGACAAATGGCAGTATTCATCCACAATTTTAAAAGAA
AAGGGGGGATTGGGGGGTACAGTGCAGGGGAAAGAATAGTAGACATAATAGCAACAGACATACAAACTAA
AGAATTACAAAAACAAATTACAAAAATTCAAAATTTTCGGGTTTATTACAGGGACAGCAGAGATCCAGTT
TGGTTAATTAATACCGCCATGCATCTGCAGAGGGCCCTGCGTATGAGTGCAAGTGGGTTTTAGGACCAGG
ATGAGGCGGGGTGGGGGTGCCTACCTGACGACCGACCCCGACCCACTGGACAAGCACCCAACCCCCATTC
CCCAAATTGCGCATCCCCTATCAGAGAGGGGGAGGGGAAACAGGATGCGGCGAGGCGCGTGCGCACTGCC
AGCTTCAGCACCGCGGACAGTGCCTTCGCCCCCGCCTGGCGGCGCGCGCCACCGCCGCCTCAGCACTGAA
GGCGCGCTGACGTCACTCGCCGGTCCCCCGCAAACTCCCCTTCCCGGCCACCTTGGTCGCGTCCGCGCCG
CCGCCGGCCCAGCCGGACCGCACCACGCGAGGCGCGAGATAGGGGGGCACGGGCGCGACCATCTGCGCTG
CGGCGCCGGCGACTCAGCGCTGCCTCAGTCTGCGGTGGGCAGCGGAGGAGTCGTGTCGTGCCTGAGAGCG
CAGTCTAGAGCCACCATGGCTGCTGGAGGCAGGATGGAGGACGGTTCCTTGGATATCACCCAGAGTATTG
AAGACGACCCACTTCTGGATGCCCAGCTTCTCCCACACCACTCATTACAAGCTCACTTTAGACCCCGATT
CCATCCTCTTCCTACAGTCATCATAGTGAATCTTCTGTGGTTTATTCATCTCGTGTTTGTTGTTTTAGCA
TTTTTAACAGGTGTGCTTTGTTCTTATCCTAATCCAAATGAGGACAAGTGCCCAGGAAATTACACAAACC
CATTGAAAGTTCAGACGGTTATAATCCTTGGGAAAGTTATTTTGTGGATTCTCCATTTACTCCTTGAATG
CTACATCCAGTATCACCACAGCAAAATCAGAAACCGAGGCTATAACTTGATCTACCGATCAACAAGGCAT
CTCAAGAGACTTGCGTTGATGATACAGTCCTCTGGCAACACAGTGCTTCTCCTCATACTGTGCATGCAGC
ACTCCTTCCCAGAGCCTGGCAGATTGTATCTTGACCTCATTCTGGCCATCTTGGCACTGGAACTCATCTG
TTCCCTGATATGTCTCCTCATTTACACAGTGAAAATCCGGAGATTTAATAAAGCTAAACCAGAGCCTGAT
ATACTTGAAGAAGAAAAAATCTATGCTTACCCCAGCAATATTACCTCGGAGACTGGATTCAGAACTATTT
CAAGCCTAGAAGAAATTGTTGAAAAGCAAGGAGACACCATTGAATACCTGAAGCGACACAATGCGCTGCT
GAGTAAGCGATTGTTGGCTCTCACTTCCTCAGACCTGGGCTGTCAGCCAAGTAGAACGGGTGGAGGTAGT
GGAGGCGGGAGTGGGGGTGGAAGCGAGAACCTGTACTTCCAATCCTACCCATACGATGTTCCAGATTACG
CTTATCCGTATGACGTCCCTGACTATGCATACCCCTACGATGTACCCGATTACGCCTAAGAATTCGATAT
CAAGCTTATCGATAATCAACCTCTGGATTACAAAATTTGTGAAAGATTGACTGGTATTCTTAACTATGTT
GCTCCTTTTACGCTATGTGGATACGCTGCTTTAATGCCTTTGTATCATGCTATTGCTTCCCGTATGGCTT
TCATTTTCTCCTCCTTGTATAAATCCTGGTTGCTGTCTCTTTATGAGGAGTTGTGGCCCGTTGTCAGGCA
ACGTGGCGTGGTGTGCACTGTGTTTGCTGACGCAACCCCCACTGGTTGGGGCATTGCCACCACCTGTCAG
CTCCTTTCCGGGACTTTCGCTTTCCCCCTCCCTATTGCCACGGCGGAACTCATCGCCGCCTGCCTTGCCC
GCTGCTGGACAGGGGCTCGGCTGTTGGGCACTGACAATTCCGTGGTGTTGTCGGGGAAATCATCGTCCTT
TCCTTGGCTGCTCGCCTGTGTTGCCACCTGGATTCTGCGCGGGACGTCCTTCTGCTACGTCCCTTCGGCC
CTCAATCCAGCGGACCTTCCTTCCCGCGGCCTGCTGCCGGCTCTGCGGCCTCTTCCGCGTCTTCGCCTTC
GCCCTCAGACGAGTCGGATCTCCCTTTGGGCCGCCTCCCCGCATCGATACCGTCGACCTCGAGACCTAGA
AAAACATGGAGCAATCACAAGTAGCAATACAGCAGCTACCAATGCTGATTGTGCCTGGCTAGAAGCACAA
GAGGAGGAGGAGGTGGGTTTTCCAGTCACACCTCAGGTACCTTTAAGACCAATGACTTACAAGGCAGCTG
TAGATCTTAGCCACTTTTTAAAAGAAAAGGGGGGACTGGAAGGGCTAATTCACTCCCAACGAAGACAAGA
TATCCTTGATCTGTGGATCTACCACACACAAGGCTACTTCCCTGATTGGCAGAACTACACACCAGGGCCA
GGGATCAGATATCCACTGACCTTTGGATGGTGCTACAAGCTAGTACCAGTTGAGCAAGAGAAGGTAGAAG
AAGCCAATGAAGGAGAGAACACCCGCTTGTTACACCCTGTGAGCCTGCATGGGATGGATGACCCGGAGAG
AGAAGTATTAGAGTGGAGGTTTGACAGCCGCCTAGCATTTCATCACATGGCCCGAGAGCTGCATCCGGAC
TGTACTGGGTCTCTCTGGTTAGACCAGATCTGAGCCTGGGAGCTCTCTGGCTAACTAGGGAACCCACTGC
TTAAGCCTCAATAAAGCTTGCCTTGAGTGCTTCAAGTAGTGTGTGCCCGTCTGTTGTGTGACTCTGGTAA
CTAGAGATCCCTCAGACCCTTTTAGTCAGTGTGGAAAATCTCTAGCAGGGCCCGTTTAAACCCGCTGATC
AGCCTCGACTGTGCCTTCTAGTTGCCAGCCATCTGTTGTTTGCCCCTCCCCCGTGCCTTCCTTGACCCTG
GAAGGTGCCACTCCCACTGTCCTTTCCTAATAAAATGAGGAAATTGCATCGCATTGTCTGAGTAGGTGTC
ATTCTATTCTGGGGGGTGGGGTGGGGCAGGACAGCAAGGGGGAGGATTGGGAAGACAATAGCAGGCATGC
TGGGGATGCGGCGGGCTCTATGGCTTCTGAGGCGGAAAGAACCAGCTGGGGCTCTAGGGGGTATCCCC
[124 nt withheld, positions 5669-5792]
C
[91 nt withheld, positions 5794-5884]
A
[49 nt withheld, positions 5886-5934]
CCTTTGACGTTGGAGTCCACGTTCTTT
[37 nt withheld, positions 5962-5998]
ACCCTATCTCGGTCTATTCTTTTGATTTATAAGGGATTTTGCCGATTTCGGCCTATTGGTTAAAAAATGA
GCTGATTTAACAAAAATTTAACGCGAATTAATTCTGTGGAATGTGTGTCAGTTAGGGTGTGGAAAGTCCC
CAGGCTCCCCAGCAGGCAGAAGTATGCAAAGCATGCATCTCAATTAGTCAGCAACCAGGTGTGGAAAGTC
CCCAGGCTCCCCAGCAGGCAGAAGTATGCAAAGCATGCATCTCAATTAGTCAGCAACCATAGTCCCGCCC
CTAACTCCGCCCATCCCGCCCCTAACTCCGCCCAGTTCCGCCCATTCTCCGCCCCATGGCTGACTAATTT
TTTTTATTTATGCAGAGGCCGAGGCCGCCTCTGCCTCTGAGCTATTCCAGAAGTAGTGAGGAGGCTTTTT
TGGAGGCCTAGGCTTTTGCAAAAAGCTCCCGGGAGCTTGTATATCCATTTTCGGATCTGATCAGCACGTG
TTGACAATTAATCATCGGCATAGTATATCGGCATAGTATAATACGACAAGGTGAGGAACTAAACCATGGC
CAAGTTGACCAGTGCCGTTCCGGTGCTCACCGCGCGCGACGTCGCCGGAGCGGTCGAGTTCTGGACCGAC
CGGCTCGGGTTCTCCCGGGACTTCGTGGAGGACGACTTCGCCGGTGTGGTCCGGGACGACGTGACCCTGT
TCATCAGCGCGGTCCAGGACCAGGTGGTGCCGGACAACACCCTGGCCTGGGTGTGGGTGCGCGGCCTGGA
CGAGCTGTACGCCGAGTGGTCGGAGGTCGTGTCCACGAACTTCCGGGACGCCTCCGGGCCGGCCATGACC
GAGATCGGCGAGCAGCCGTGGGGGCGGGAGTTCGCCCTGCGCGACCCGGCCGGCAACTGCGTGCACTTCG
TGGCCGAGGAGCAGGACTGACACGTGCTACGAGATTTCGATTCCACCGCCGCCTTCTATGAAAGGTTGGG
CTTCGGAATCGTTTTCCGGGACGCCGGCTGGATGATCCTCCAGCGCGGGGATCTCATGCTGGAGTTCTTC
GCCCACCCCAACTTGTTTATTGCAGCTTATAATGGTTACAAATAAAGCAATAGCATCACAAATTTCACAA
ATAAAGCATTTTTTTCACTGCATTCTAGTTGTGGTTTGTCCAAACTCATCAATGTATCTTATCATGTCTG
TATACCGTCGACCTCTAGCTAGAGCTTGGCGTAATCATGGTCATAGCTGTTTCCTGTGTGAAATTGTTAT
CCGCTCACAATTCCACACAACATACGAGCCGGAAGCATAAAGTGTAAAGCCTGGGGTGCCTAATGAGTGA
GCTAACTCACATTAATTGCGTTGCGCTCACTGCCCGCTTTCCAGTCGGGAAACCTGTCGTGCCAGCTGCA
TTAATGAATCGGCCAACGCGCGGGGAGAGGCGGTTTGCGTATTGGGCGCTCTTCCGCTTCCTCGCTCACT
GACTCGCTGCGCTCGGTCGTTCGGCTGCGGCGAGCGGTATCAGCTCACTCAAAGGCGGTAATACGGTTAT
CCACAGAATCAGGGGATAACGCAGGAAAGAACATGTGAGCAAAAGGCCAGCAAAAGGCCAGGAACCGTAA
AAAGGCCGCGTTGCTGGCGTTTTTCCATAGGCTCCGCCCCCCTGACGAGCATCACAAAAATCGACGCTCA
AGTCAGAGGTGGCGAAACCCGACAGGACTATAAAGATACCAGGCGTTTCCCCCTGGAAGCTCCCTCGTGC
GCTCTCCTGTTCCGACCCTGCCGCTTACCGGATACCTGTCCGCCTTTCTCCCTTCGGGAAGCGTGGCGCT
TTCTCATAGCTCACGCTGTAGGTATCTCAGTTCGGTGTAGGTCGTTCGCTCCAAGCTGGGCTGTGTGCAC
GAACCCCCCGTTCAGCCCGACCGCTGCGCCTTATCCGGTAACTATCGTCTTGAGTCCAACCCGGTAAGAC
ACGACTTATCGCCACTGGCAGCAGCCACTGGTAACAGGATTAGCAGAGCGAGGTATGTAGGCGGTGCTAC
AGAGTTCTTGAAGTGGTGGCCTAACTACGGCTACACTAGAAGAACAGTATTTGGTATCTGCGCTCTGCTG
AAGCCAGTTACCTTCGGAAAAAGAGTTGGTAGCTCTTGATCCGGCAAACAAACCACCGCTGGTAGCGGTG
GTTTTTTTGTTTGCAAGCAGCAGATTACGCGCAGAAAAAAAGGATCTCAAGAAGATCCTTTGATCTTTTC
TACGGGGTCTGACGCTCAGTGGAACGAAAACTCACGTTAAGGGATTTTGGTCATGAGATTATCAAAAAGG
ATCTTCACCTAGATCCTTTTAAATTAAAAATGAAGTTTTAAATCAATCTAAAGTATATATGAGTAAACTT
GGTCTGACAGTTACCAATGCTTAATCAGTGAGGCACCTATCTCAGCGATCTGTCTATTTCGTTCATCCAT
AGTTGCCTGACTCCCCGTCGTGTAGATAACTACGATACGGGAGGGCTTACCATCTGGCCCCAGTGCTGCA
ATGATACCGCGAGACCCACGCTCACCGGCTCCAGATTTATCAGCAATAAACCAGCCAGCCGGAAGGGCCG
AGCGCAGAAGTGGTCCTGCAACTTTATCCGCCTCCATCCAGTCTATTAATTGTTGCCGGGAAGCTAGAGT
AAGTAGTTCGCCAGTTAATAGTTTGCGCAACGTTGTTGCCATTGCTACAGGCATCGTGGTGTCACGCTCG
TCGTTTGGTATGGCTTCATTCAGCTCCGGTTCCCAACGATCAAGGCGAGTTACATGATCCCCCATGTTGT
GCAAAAAAGCGGTTAGCTCCTTCGGTCCTCCGATCGTTGTCAGAAGTAAGTTGGCCGCAGTGTTATCACT
CATGGTTATGGCAGCACTGCATAATTCTCTTACTGTCATGCCATCCGTAAGATGCTTTTCTGTGACTGGT
GAGTACTCAACCAAGTCATTCTGAGAATAGTGTATGCGGCGACCGAGTTGCTCTTGCCCGGCGTCAATAC
GGGATAATACCGCGCCACATAGCAGAACTTTAAAAGTGCTCATCATTGGAAAACGTTCTTCGGGGCGAAA
ACTCTCAAGGATCTTACCGCTGTTGAGATCCAGTTCGATGTAACCCACTCGTGCACCCAACTGATCTTCA
GCATCTTTTACTTTCACCAGCGTTTCTGGGTGAGCAAAAACAGGAAGGCAAAATGCCGCAAAAAAGGGAA
TAAGGGCGACACGGAAATGTTGAATACTCATACTCTTCCTTTTTCAATATTATTGAAGCATTTATCAGGG
TTATTGTCTCATGAGCGGATACATATTTGAATGTATTTAGAAAAATAAACAAATAGGGGTTCCGCGCACA
TTTCCCCGAAAAGTGCCACCTGAC
Features (pLannotate 1.2.2; 31 found; start..end, strand, type, name):
     31..83      -  misc_feature   bom (fragment): basis of mobility region from pBR322
    238..617     +  enhancer       CMV enhancer: human cytomegalovirus immediate early enhancer
    618..817     +  promoter       CMV promoter: human cytomegalovirus (CMV) immediate early promoter
    835..1015    +  LTR            5' LTR (truncated): truncated 5' long terminal repeat (LTR) from HIV-1
   1062..1187    +  misc_feature   HIV-1 Ψ: packaging signal of human immunodeficiency virus type 1
   1171..1534    +  CDS            HIV-1 gag (fragment): gag protein from human immunodeficiency virus 1; gag
   1680..1913    +  misc_feature   RRE: The Rev response element (RRE) of HIV-1 allows for Rev-dependent mRNA export from the nucleus to the cytoplasm.
   2290..2390    +  CDS            Rev (fragment): human immunodeficiency virus 1 (HIV-1) Rev protein; rev; enhances nuclear export of unspliced and incompletely spliced viral mRNAs
   2440..2557    +  misc_feature   cPPT/CTS: central polypurine tract and central termination sequence of HIV-1
   2636..3083    +  promoter       hSyn promoter: human synapsin I promoter; confers neuron-specific expression (Kügler et al., 2003)
   3096..3908    +  CDS            TMEM192: TM192_HUMAN - Experimental evidence at protein level: Swiss-Prot protein existence level 1. From Homo sapiens (Human).
   3993..4019    +  CDS            3xHA (fragment): three tandem HA epitope tags
   4050..4074    +  misc_feature   MCS (fragment): pBluescript multiple cloning site
   4074..4662    +  misc_feature   WPRE: woodchuck hepatitis virus posttranscriptional regulatory element
   4599..5180    +  CDS            nef (fragment): NEF_HV1H2 - Experimental evidence at protein level: Swiss-Prot protein existence level 1. Extracellular Nef protein targets CD4(+) T-lymphocytes for apoptosis by interacting with CXCR4 surface receptors. From Human immunodeficiency virus type 1 group M subtype B (isolate HXB2) (HIV-1).
   5187..5367    +  LTR            5' LTR (truncated): truncated 5' long terminal repeat (LTR) from HIV-1
   5399..5606    +  polyA_signal   bGH poly(A) signal: bovine growth hormone polyadenylation signal
   5627..5648    +  promoter       SV40 promoter (fragment): SV40 enhancer and early promoter
   5669..6097    +  rep_origin     f1 ori (sequence partly withheld): f1 bacteriophage origin of replication; arrow indicates direction of (+) strand synthesis
   6111..6440    +  promoter       SV40 promoter: SV40 enhancer and early promoter
   6488..6535    +  promoter       EM7 promoter: synthetic bacterial promoter&nbsp
   6554..6928    +  CDS            BleoR: antibiotic-binding protein; Sh ble from Streptoalloteichus hindustanus; confers resistance to bleomycin, phleomycin, and Zeocin™
   6938..7063    +  CDS            ble (fragment): BLE_KLEPN - Experimental evidence at protein level: Swiss-Prot protein existence level 1. Binding protein with a strong affinity to the bleomycin family of antibiotics. Binds to CL990; an antimitotic-antibiotic compound. From Klebsiella pneumoniae.
   7058..7179    +  polyA_signal   SV40 poly(A) signal: SV40 polyadenylation signal
   7252..7268    -  protein_bind   lac operator: The lac repressor binds to the lac operator to inhibit transcription in E. coli. This inhibition can be relieved by adding lactose or isopropyl-β-D-thiogalactopyranoside (IPTG). lac repressor encoded by lacI
   7276..7306    -  promoter       lac promoter: promoter for the E. coli lac operon
   7321..7342    -  protein_bind   CAP binding site: CAP binding activates transcription in the presence of cAMP. E. coli catabolite activator protein
   7355..7447    -  CDS            lacI (fragment): lac repressor; lacI; The lac repressor binds to the lac operator to inhibit transcription in E. coli. This inhibition can be relieved by adding lactose or isopropyl-β-D-thiogalactopyranoside (IPTG).
   7630..8218    -  rep_origin     ori: high-copy-number ColE1/pMB1/pBR322/pUC origin of replication
   8389..9249    -  CDS            AmpR: β-lactamase; bla; confers resistance to ampicillin, carbenicillin, and related antibiotics
   9250..9354    -  promoter       AmpR promoter: bla
