[The description below was written by a language model from this plasmid's Addgene catalogue record and pLannotate feature annotations shown in this document.]
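Description:
FSW TMEM192-3xHA is a 9.4 kb HIV-1-based lentiviral transfer plasmid built on the FSW backbone for neuron-specific expression of human TMEM192, a lysosomal transmembrane protein, carrying a C-terminal 3xHA epitope tag. It is maintained in E. coli through a ColE1/pUC-type origin and an ampicillin resistance gene. The catalogue lists it as low copy, although the annotated origin is of the high-copy type. An f1 origin is also present. Outside the viral region, the backbone carries a bleomycin/Zeocin resistance cassette driven by SV40 and EM7 promoters, but the record does not describe this marker as part of the intended use.

The viral genome is transcribed in packaging cells from a CMV enhancer/promoter fused to a truncated 5' LTR, an arrangement that makes genomic RNA production Tat-independent. It is followed by the Ψ packaging signal with a partial gag sequence, the Rev response element for nuclear export of unspliced RNA, and the cPPT/CTS, which aids nuclear import of the reverse-transcribed genome. The internal expression cassette uses the human synapsin I promoter to drive the TMEM192 coding sequence. The feature table annotates only a fragment of the 3xHA tag downstream of it. A WPRE then enhances transcript stability and expression, and the cassette is closed by a truncated 3' LTR and a bGH polyadenylation signal.

The associated work concerns lysosomal membrane damage in a neuronal disease context. HA-tagged TMEM192 is commonly used to label lysosomes or immunopurify them, though the record states only neuron-specific expression of the tagged protein as the purpose.
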