Addgene plasmid #246729: FSW TMEM192-3xHA
Purpose: Neuron-specific expression of human TMEM192 with a tag of 3x HA on its C-terminus
Depositing lab: Yihong Ye. Depositing organization: National Institute of Diabetes & Digestive & Kidney Diseases (NIDDK). Publication: CHIP protects lysosomes from CLN4 mutant-induced membrane damage. Lee J, Chin N, Zou J, Mazli WNAB, Jarnik M, Saidi L, Xu Y, Jeong E, Suh J, Replogle J, Ward ME, Bonifacino JS, Zheng W, Hao L, Ye Y. Nat Cell Biol. 2025 Aug 25. doi: 10.1038/s41556-025-01738-2. PubMed 40855364.
Backbone
  Vector backbone: FSW
  Vector type: Mammalian Expression, Lentiviral
Growth in bacteria
  Bacterial resistance: Ampicillin, 100 μg/mL
  Growth temperature: 37°C
  Growth strain: NEB Stable
  Copy number: Low Copy
Gene/Insert
  Gene/Insert name: TMEM192 (transmembrane protein 192)
  Species: H. sapiens (human)
  Entrez Gene: TMEM192
  Promoter: Synapsin
  Tag / fusion protein: 3xHA (C terminal on insert)
  Cloning method: Restriction Enzyme; 5′ cloning site Unknown (unknown if destroyed)
Terms and licenses: Academic/Nonprofit Terms; Industry Terms: Not Available to Industry
Depositor comments: Please visit https://doi.org/10.1101/2025.02.18.638932 for bioRxiv preprint.
How to cite: FSW TMEM192-3xHA was a gift from Yihong Ye (Addgene plasmid # 246729 ; http://n2t.net/addgene:246729 ; RRID:Addgene_246729)
